>Addgene plasmid #61554 | pcDNA-flag-mKdm4d(H189A)-polyA | depositor full sequence | sequence record 100312 | pcDNA-flag-mKdm4d(H189A)-polyA
GACGGATCGGGAGATCTCCCGATCCCCTATGGTCGACTCTCAGTACAATCTGCTCTGATGCCGCATAGTT
AAGCCAGTATCTGCTCCCTGCTTGTGTGTTGGAGGTCGCTGAGTAGTGCGCGAGCAAAATTTAAGCTACA
ACAAGGCAAGGCTTGACCGACAATTGCATGAAGAATCTGCTTAGGGTTAGGCGTTTTGCGCTGCTTCGCG
ATGTACGGGCCAGATATACGCGTTGACATTGATTATTGACTAGTTATTAATAGTAATCAATTACGGGGTC
ATTAGTTCATAGCCCATATATGGAGTTCCGCGTTACATAACTTACGGTAAATGGCCCGCCTGGCTGACCG
CCCAACGACCCCCGCCCATTGACGTCAATAATGACGTATGTTCCCATAGTAACGCCAATAGGGACTTTCC
ATTGACGTCAATGGGTGGACTATTTACGGTAAACTGCCCACTTGGCAGTACATCAAGTGTATCATATGCC
AAGTACGCCCCCTATTGACGTCAATGACGGTAAATGGCCCGCCTGGCATTATGCCCAGTACATGACCTTA
TGGGACTTTCCTACTTGGCAGTACATCTACGTATTAGTCATCGCTATTACCATGGTGATGCGGTTTTGGC
AGTACATCAATGGGCGTGGATAGCGGTTTGACTCACGGGGATTTCCAAGTCTCCACCCCATTGACGTCAA
TGGGAGTTTGTTTTGGCACCAAAATCAACGGGACTTTCCAAAATGTCGTAACAACTCCGCCCCATTGACG
CAAATGGGCGGTAGGCGTGTACGGTGGGAGGTCTATATAAGCAGAGCTCTCTGGCTAACTAGAGAACCCA
CTGCTTACTGGCTTATCGAAATTAATACGACTCACTATAGGGAGACCCAAGCTGGCTAGTTAAGCTTATG
GACTACAAAGACGATGACGACAAGGGATCCACTAGTAACGGCCGCCAGTGTGCTGGAATTCACAAGACGA
AGTCCACATGTGCTCAGAATCCAAATTGCAGCATAATGATATTTCGTCCAACCAAAGAAGAGTTTAATGA
TTTTGACAAATACATTGCTTACATGGAGTCCCAAGGGGCACACCGAGCTGGACTGGCCAAGGTCATCCCA
CCAAAAGAATGGAGGGCCAGGCAGTCTTATGACAATATCAGCAACATCTTAATAGCAACTCCCCTGCAGC
AAGTGGTCTCTGGGCAGGCAGGCGTGTTCACCCAATACCATAAGAAGAAGAAAGGCATGACAGTGGGGGA
GTACCGTGAGCTGGCCAACAGCAAAAAGTACCAGACCCCGCCACACCTGGATTTTGAAGATTTGGAGCGA
AAATACTGGAAGAATCGCCTGTATGAGTCACCGATTTATGGTGCTGACGTCAGCGGCTCCCTGTTTGATG
GGAAGACTCAACAGTGGAATGTGGGTCACCTGGGAACAATTCAAGACCTATTGGAACAGGAATGTGGCAT
AGTGATTGAGGGCGTCAACACGCCCTACCTGTACTTTGGCATGTGGAAGACCACCTTTGCGTGGGCTACG
GAGGACATGGACCTGTACAGTATCAACTACCTACACTTTGGGCAGCCCAAGACCTGGTATGCTGTGCCCC
CTGAGCATGGCAGGCGCCTGGAGCGCCTGGCCAGGGAACTCTTCCCTGGCAGCTCCCAGGGCTGCCAGGC
CTTCCTGAGGCACAAGGTGGCGCTCATCTCGCCCACTGTGCTTAAGGAGAATGGCATCCCCTTTGGTCGC
ATCACCCAGGAGGCTGGGGAGTTCATGGTCACCTTTCCCTATGGCTACCACGCGGGCTTCAACCATGGCT
TCAACTGCGCAGAGGCCATCAATTTTGCCACCCCAAGGTGGATTGACTATGGCAAGGTGGCATCTCAGTG
CAGCTGTGGGGAGGCCAGGGTGAGCTTCTCCATGGACGCCTTTGTGAGGATCTTGCAGCCTGAGCGATAT
GAACTGTGGAAACGTGGCCAAGATCAGGCAGTTGTGGACCACACAGAGACTATGGTGTCTACCAGTCAGG
AGCTCACCACCCGGCGGGTGACCAAAGCACCAAGAAAAACTTGGGGCTTGAAGCGTCTCCGGCTTCGCCA
GGTCTCACGATCTCTTCTGCCTATAGCCACGGTAAGTAACGTTCCTTGCAACATGCAGGTGTGCCACACC
TCCAGGCAACCATCAGATGTGAAAGGTGATGATGTCCAGAAGTCTGACTCAGCCAGAGCCTCACCACATC
CTCTGAGTCTGCCTTCTTCTGGTCACATGTCAACTAGAAGATGTAGTCTTGGTCGTCGTCCTTGTGAACT
AGGAGCTCAGGAGTCCTCCAATGGAGCTCCAGTCAAGAGGCAACTTCCAGCAGGCAGAGATGACACAAGC
CCCAGTCCAGAGCTTCAGCCCCAGGCTGTGAGTGGAGACTTAATAGTCGACTCAGGACTTGTGAACCCTG
GCCCACAGCATCTTATGACAGCTTCTGAAGGGGGATTGACCTCCGACCCCTAAGAATTCTGCAGATATCC
ATCACACTGGCGGCCGCTCGACTATGGGCACCAAAGAACCTGTAAACGTTATCTTTTTAAATTGAATGTG
CACAAATAAAAGTTTGGAAAAGAAAAAAAAAAAAAAAAAAAAAAAAAAAAAAAAAAAAAAAAAAAAAAAA
AAAAAAAAAAAAAAAAAAAAAAAAAAAAAAAAAAATACGCATCATACGCTGTGGCGTACCTCGAGTCTAG
AGGGCCCTTCGAACAAAAACTCATCTCAGAAGAGGATCTGAATATGCATACCGGTCATCATCACCATCAC
CATTGAGTTTAAACCCGCTGATCAGCCTCGACTGTGCCTTCTAGTTGCCAGCCATCTGTTGTTTGCCCCT
CCCCCGTGCCTTCCTTGACCCTGGAAGGTGCCACTCCCACTGTCCTTTCCTAATAAAATGAGGAAATTGC
ATCGCATTGTCTGAGTAGGTGTCATTCTATTCTGGGGGGTGGGGTGGGGCAGGACAGCAAGGGGGAGGAT
TGGGAAGACAATAGCAGGCATGCTGGGGATGCGGTGGGCTCTATGGCTTCTGAGGCGGAAAGAACCAGCT
GGGGCTCTAGGGGGTATCCCC
[124 nt withheld, positions 3102-3225]
C
[32 nt withheld, positions 3227-3258]
CA
[57 nt withheld, positions 3261-3317]
A
[49 nt withheld, positions 3319-3367]
CCTTTGACGTTGGAGTCCACGTTCTTT
[37 nt withheld, positions 3395-3431]
ACCCTATCTCGGTCTATTCTTTTGATTTATAAGGGATTTTGGGGATTTCGGCCTATTGGTTAAAAAATGA
GCTGATTTAACAAAAATTTAACGCGAATTAATTCTGTGGAATGTGTGTCAGTTAGGGTGTGGAAAGTCCC
CAGGCTCCCCAGGCAGGCAGAAGTATGCAAAGCATGCATCTCAATTAGTCAGCAACCAGGTGTGGAAAGT
CCCCAGGCTCCCCAGCAGGCAGAAGTATGCAAAGCATGCATCTCAATTAGTCAGCAACCATAGTCCCGCC
CCTAACTCCGCCCATCCCGCCCCTAACTCCGCCCAGTTCCGCCCATTCTCCGCCCCATGGCTGACTAATT
TTTTTTATTTATGCAGAGGCCGAGGCCGCCTCTGCCTCTGAGCTATTCCAGAAGTAGTGAGGAGGCTTTT
TTGGAGGCCTAGGCTTTTGCAAAAAGCTCCCGGGAGCTTGTATATCCATTTTCGGATCTGATCAAGAGAC
AGGATGAGGATCGTTTCGCATGATTGAACAAGATGGATTGCACGCAGGTTCTCCGGCCGCTTGGGTGGAG
AGGCTATTCGGCTATGACTGGGCACAACAGACAATCGGCTGCTCTGATGCCGCCGTGTTCCGGCTGTCAG
CGCAGGGGCGCCCGGTTCTTTTTGTCAAGACCGACCTGTCCGGTGCCCTGAATGAACTGCAGGACGAGGC
AGCGCGGCTATCGTGGCTGGCCACGACGGGCGTTCCTTGCGCAGCTGTGCTCGACGTTGTCACTGAAGCG
GGAAGGGACTGGCTGCTATTGGGCGAAGTGCCGGGGCAGGATCTCCTGTCATCTCACCTTGCTCCTGCCG
AGAAAGTATCCATCATGGCTGATGCAATGCGGCGGCTGCATACGCTTGATCCGGCTACCTGCCCATTCGA
CCACCAAGCGAAACATCGCATCGAGCGAGCACGTACTCGGATGGAAGCCGGTCTTGTCGATCAGGATGAT
CTGGACGAAGAGCATCAGGGGCTCGCGCCAGCCGAACTGTTCGCCAGGCTCAAGGCGCGCATGCCCGACG
GCGAGGATCTCGTCGTGACCCATGGCGATGCCTGCTTGCCGAATATCATGGTGGAAAATGGCCGCTTTTC
TGGATTCATCGACTGTGGCCGGCTGGGTGTGGCGGACCGCTATCAGGACATAGCGTTGGCTACCCGTGAT
ATTGCTGAAGAGCTTGGCGGCGAATGGGCTGACCGCTTCCTCGTGCTTTACGGTATCGCCGCTCCCGATT
CGCAGCGCATCGCCTTCTATCGCCTTCTTGACGAGTTCTTCTGAGCGGGACTCTGGGGTTCGCGAAATGA
CCGACCAAGCGACGCCCAACCTGCCATCACGAGATTTCGATTCCACCGCCGCCTTCTATGAAAGGTTGGG
CTTCGGAATCGTTTTCCGGGACGCCGGCTGGATGATCCTCCAGCGCGGGGATCTCATGCTGGAGTTCTTC
GCCCACCCCAACTTGTTTATTGCAGCTTATAATGGTTACAAATAAAGCAATAGCATCACAAATTTCACAA
ATAAAGCATTTTTTTCACTGCATTCTAGTTGTGGTTTGTCCAAACTCATCAATGTATCTTATCATGTCTG
TATACCGTCGACCTCTAGCTAGAGCTTGGCGTAATCATGGTCATAGCTGTTTCCTGTGTGAAATTGTTAT
CCGCTCACAATTCCACACAACATACGAGCCGGAAGCATAAAGTGTAAAGCCTGGGGTGCCTAATGAGTGA
GCTAACTCACATTAATTGCGTTGCGCTCACTGCCCGCTTTCCAGTCGGGAAACCTGTCGTGCCAGCTGCA
TTAATGAATCGGCCAACGCGCGGGGAGAGGCGGTTTGCGTATTGGGCGCTCTTCCGCTTCCTCGCTCACT
GACTCGCTGCGCTCGGTCGTTCGGCTGCGGCGAGCGGTATCAGCTCACTCAAAGGCGGTAATACGGTTAT
CCACAGAATCAGGGGATAACGCAGGAAAGAACATGTGAGCAAAAGGCCAGCAAAAGGCCAGGAACCGTAA
AAAGGCCGCGTTGCTGGCGTTTTTCCATAGGCTCCGCCCCCCTGACGAGCATCACAAAAATCGACGCTCA
AGTCAGAGGTGGCGAAACCCGACAGGACTATAAAGATACCAGGCGTTTCCCCCTGGAAGCTCCCTCGTGC
GCTCTCCTGTTCCGACCCTGCCGCTTACCGGATACCTGTCCGCCTTTCTCCCTTCGGGAAGCGTGGCGCT
TTCTCAATGCTCACGCTGTAGGTATCTCAGTTCGGTGTAGGTCGTTCGCTCCAAGCTGGGCTGTGTGCAC
GAACCCCCCGTTCAGCCCGACCGCTGCGCCTTATCCGGTAACTATCGTCTTGAGTCCAACCCGGTAAGAC
ACGACTTATCGCCACTGGCAGCAGCCACTGGTAACAGGATTAGCAGAGCGAGGTATGTAGGCGGTGCTAC
AGAGTTCTTGAAGTGGTGGCCTAACTACGGCTACACTAGAAGGACAGTATTTGGTATCTGCGCTCTGCTG
AAGCCAGTTACCTTCGGAAAAAGAGTTGGTAGCTCTTGATCCGGCAAACAAACCACCGCTGGTAGCGGTG
GTTTTTTTGTTTGCAAGCAGCAGATTACGCGCAGAAAAAAAGGATCTCAAGAAGATCCTTTGATCTTTTC
TACGGGGTCTGACGCTCAGTGGAACGAAAACTCACGTTAAGGGATTTTGGTCATGAGATTATCAAAAAGG
ATCTTCACCTAGATCCTTTTAAATTAAAAATGAAGTTTTAAATCAATCTAAAGTATATATGAGTAAACTT
GGTCTGACAGTTACCAATGCTTAATCAGTGAGGCACCTATCTCAGCGATCTGTCTATTTCGTTCATCCAT
AGTTGCCTGACTCCCCGTCGTGTAGATAACTACGATACGGGAGGGCTTACCATCTGGCCCCAGTGCTGCA
ATGATACCGCGAGACCCACGCTCACCGGCTCCAGATTTATCAGCAATAAACCAGCCAGCCGGAAGGGCCG
AGCGCAGAAGTGGTCCTGCAACTTTATCCGCCTCCATCCAGTCTATTAATTGTTGCCGGGAAGCTAGAGT
AAGTAGTTCGCCAGTTAATAGTTTGCGCAACGTTGTTGCCATTGCTACAGGCATCGTGGTGTCACGCTCG
TCGTTTGGTATGGCTTCATTCAGCTCCGGTTCCCAACGATCAAGGCGAGTTACATGATCCCCCATGTTGT
GCAAAAAAGCGGTTAGCTCCTTCGGTCCTCCGATCGTTGTCAGAAGTAAGTTGGCCGCAGTGTTATCACT
CATGGTTATGGCAGCACTGCATAATTCTCTTACTGTCATGCCATCCGTAAGATGCTTTTCTGTGACTGGT
GAGTACTCAACCAAGTCATTCTGAGAATAGTGTATGCGGCGACCGAGTTGCTCTTGCCCGGCGTCAATAC
GGGATAATACCGCGCCACATAGCAGAACTTTAAAAGTGCTCATCATTGGAAAACGTTCTTCGGGGCGAAA
ACTCTCAAGGATCTTACCGCTGTTGAGATCCAGTTCGATGTAACCCACTCGTGCACCCAACTGATCTTCA
GCATCTTTTACTTTCACCAGCGTTTCTGGGTGAGCAAAAACAGGAAGGCAAAATGCCGCAAAAAAGGGAA
TAAGGGCGACACGGAAATGTTGAATACTCATACTCTTCCTTTTTCAATATTATTGAAGCATTTATCAGGG
TTATTGTCTCATGAGCGGATACATATTTGAATGTATTTAGAAAAATAAACAAATAGGGGTTCCGCGCACA
TTTCCCCGAAAAGTGCCACCTGACGTC
Features (pLannotate 1.2.2; 22 found; start..end, strand, type, name):
     36..80      -  misc_feature   bom (fragment): basis of mobility region from pBR322
    235..614     +  enhancer       CMV enhancer: human cytomegalovirus immediate early enhancer
    615..818     +  promoter       CMV promoter: human cytomegalovirus (CMV) immediate early promoter
    814..847     +  LTR            5' LTR (truncated) (fragment): truncated 5' long terminal repeat (LTR) from HIV-1
    863..881     +  promoter       T7 promoter: promoter for bacteriophage T7 RNA polymerase
    910..930     +  CDS            3xFLAG (fragment): three tandem FLAG® epitope tags
    974..2476    +  CDS            KDM4D: KDM4D_HUMAN - Also known as JHDM3D, JMJD2D. Experimental evidence at protein level: Swiss-Prot protein existence level 1. Histone demethylase that specifically demethylates 'Lys-9' of histone H3, thereby playing a central role in histone code. Does not demethylate histone H3 'Lys-4', H3 'Lys-27', H3 'Lys-36' nor H4 'Lys- 20'. Demethylates both di- and trimethylated H3 'Lys-9' residue, while it has no activity on monomethylated residues. Demethylation of Lys residue generates formaldehyde and succinate. From Homo sapiens (Human).
   2597..2618    +  promoter       TEF1 promoter (fragment): S. cerevisiae TEF1; promoter for EF-1α
   2832..3056    +  polyA_signal   bGH poly(A) signal: bovine growth hormone polyadenylation signal
   3060..3081    +  promoter       SV40 promoter (fragment): SV40 enhancer and early promoter
   3102..3530    +  rep_origin     f1 ori (sequence partly withheld): f1 bacteriophage origin of replication; arrow indicates direction of (+) strand synthesis
   3544..3874    +  promoter       SV40 promoter: SV40 enhancer and early promoter
   3941..4732    +  CDS            neo: KKA2_KLEPN - Also known as kan, nptII. Experimental evidence at protein level: Swiss-Prot protein existence level 1. Resistance to kanamycin, neomycin, paromomycin, ribostamycin, butirosin and gentamicin B. From Klebsiella pneumoniae.
   4758..4916    +  CDS            ble (fragment): BLE_KLEPN - Experimental evidence at protein level: Swiss-Prot protein existence level 1. Binding protein with a strong affinity to the bleomycin family of antibiotics. Binds to CL990; an antimitotic-antibiotic compound. From Klebsiella pneumoniae.
   4911..5032    +  polyA_signal   SV40 poly(A) signal: SV40 polyadenylation signal
   5105..5121    -  protein_bind   lac operator: The lac repressor binds to the lac operator to inhibit transcription in E. coli. This inhibition can be relieved by adding lactose or isopropyl-β-D-thiogalactopyranoside (IPTG). lac repressor encoded by lacI
   5129..5159    -  promoter       lac promoter: promoter for the E. coli lac operon
   5174..5195    -  protein_bind   CAP binding site: CAP binding activates transcription in the presence of cAMP. E. coli catabolite activator protein
   5208..5300    -  CDS            lacI (fragment): lac repressor; lacI; The lac repressor binds to the lac operator to inhibit transcription in E. coli. This inhibition can be relieved by adding lactose or isopropyl-β-D-thiogalactopyranoside (IPTG).
   5483..6071    -  rep_origin     ori: high-copy-number ColE1/pMB1/pBR322/pUC origin of replication
   6242..7102    -  CDS            AmpR: β-lactamase; bla; confers resistance to ampicillin, carbenicillin, and related antibiotics
   7103..7207    -  promoter       AmpR promoter: bla
