[The description below was written by a language model from this plasmid's Addgene catalogue record and pLannotate feature annotations shown in this document.]
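Description:
pcDNA-flag-mKdm4d(H189A)-polyA is a 7.2 kb mammalian expression plasmid built on a pcDNA backbone, designed to serve both as a template for in vitro mRNA synthesis and as a conventional transfection vector. It is propagated in E. coli through a high-copy ColE1/pUC-type origin with ampicillin selection (AmpR, β-lactamase). It also carries an f1 phage origin. An SV40 early promoter drives a neomycin/kanamycin phosphotransferase gene with an SV40 polyadenylation signal, which provides a standard marker for G418-type selection in mammalian cells. Several short annotated fragments (HIV-1 LTR, TEF1 promoter, ble, lacI) appear to be partial sequence matches rather than functional parts.

The payload is the mouse Kdm4d (Jmjd2d) coding sequence, about 1.5 kb, carrying a histidine-to-alanine change at residue 189, which the record describes as a catalytic mutant. The automated annotation labels this ORF by its human KDM4D homologue, but the catalogue entry gives the species as mouse. Kdm4d is a histone demethylase that removes di- and trimethyl marks from histone H3 lysine 9. An N-terminal FLAG epitope, annotated as a fragment of 3xFLAG, allows detection of the protein. Upstream, the CMV enhancer/promoter drives expression in mammalian cells, while the adjacent T7 promoter permits run-off transcription with T7 RNA polymerase. A poly(A) sequence was added 3' of the insert, presumably so that in vitro transcripts carry an encoded tail, and the bGH polyadenylation signal follows for processing of CMV-driven transcripts. The associated publication concerns persisting histone methylation as a barrier to embryonic development after somatic cell nuclear transfer. In that setting, this construct most plausibly serves as the enzymatically inactive control for wild-type Kdm4d.
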