Addgene plasmid #61554: pcDNA-flag-mKdm4d(H189A)-polyA
Purpose: For mRNA synthesis or expression in mammalian cells
Depositing lab: Yi Zhang. Depositing organization: Boston Children's Hospital. Publication: Embryonic Development following Somatic Cell Nuclear Transfer Impeded by Persisting Histone Methylation. Matoba S, Liu Y, Lu F, Iwabuchi KA, Shen L, Inoue A, Zhang Y. Cell. 2014 Nov 6;159(4):884-95. doi: 10.1016/j.cell.2014.09.055. Epub 2014 Oct 30. PubMed 25417163.
Backbone
  Vector backbone: pcDNA
  Backbone size w/o insert (bp): 5700
  Total vector size (bp): 7238
  Modifications to backbone: flag and polyA sequences were added to 5' and 3' side of insert, respectively.
  Vector type: Mammalian Expression
Growth in bacteria
  Bacterial resistance: Ampicillin, 100 μg/mL
  Growth temperature: 37°C
  Growth strain: XL10 Gold
  Copy number: Unknown
Gene/Insert
  Gene/Insert name: Kdm4d (catalytic mutant) (alt name: Jmjd2d (catalytic mutant))
  Species: M. musculus (mouse)
  Insert size (bp): 1527
  Mutation: changed Histidine 189 (of Kdm4d) to Alanine
  Promoter: CMV and T7
  Tag / fusion protein: flag (N terminal on backbone)
  Cloning method: Unknown
  Sequencing primers: 5′ cactgcttactggcttatcg; 3′ cgtttacaggttctttggtg
Terms and licenses: Academic/Nonprofit Terms; Industry Terms: Not Available to Industry
How to cite: pcDNA-flag-mKdm4d(H189A)-polyA was a gift from Yi Zhang (Addgene plasmid # 61554 ; http://n2t.net/addgene:61554 ; RRID:Addgene_61554)
