>Addgene plasmid #61554 | pcDNA-flag-mKdm4d(H189A)-polyA | addgene partial sequence | sequence record 101798 | BGH-rev 5'-TAGAAGGCACAGTCGAGG-3'
ACTCAATGGTGATGGTGATGATGACCGGTATGCATATTCAGATCCTCTTCTGAGATGAGTTTTTGTTCGA
AGGGCCCTCTAGACTCGAGGTACGCCACAGCGTATGATGCGTATTTTTTTTTTTTTTTTTTTTTTTTTTT
TTTTTTTTTTTTTTTTTTTTTTTTTTTTTTTTTTT
