>Addgene plasmid #61554 | pcDNA-flag-mKdm4d(H189A)-polyA | addgene partial sequence | sequence record 102824 | T7 5'-TAATACGACTCACTATAGGG-3'
TTAAGCTTATGGACTACAAAGACGATGACGACAAGGGATCCACTAGTAACGGCCGCCAGTGTGCTGGAAT
TCACAAGACGAAGTCCACATGTGCTCAGAATCCAAATTGCAGCATAATGATATTTCGTCCAACCAAAGAA
GAGTTTAATGATTTTGACAAATACATTGCTTACATGGAGTCCCAAGGGGCACACCGAGCTGGACTGGCCA
AGGTCATCCCACCAAAAGAATGGAGGGCCAGGCAGTCTTATGACAATATCAGCAACATCTTAATAGCAAC
TCCCCTGCAGCAAGTGGTCTCTGGGCAGGCAGGCGTGTTCACCCAATACCATAAGAAGAAGAAAGGCATG
ACAGTGGGGGAGTACCGTGAGCTGGCCAACAGCAAAAAGTACCAGACCCCGCCACACCTGGATTTTGAAG
ATTTGGAGCGAAAATACTGGAAGAATCGCCTGTATGAGTCACCGATTTATGGTGCTGACGTCAGCGGCTC
CCTGTTTGATGGGAAGACTCAACAGTGGAATGTGGGTCACCTGGGAACAATTCAAGACCTATTGGAACAG
GAATGTGGCATAGTGATTGAGGGCGTCAACACGCCCTACCTGTACTTTGGCATGTGGAAGACCACCTTTG
CGTGGGCTACGGAGGACATGGACCTGTACAGTATCAACTACCTACACTTTGGGCAGCCCAAGACCTGGTA
TGCTGTGCCCCCTGAGCATGGCAGGCGCCTGGAGCGCCTGGCCAGGGAACTCTTCCCTGGCAGCTCCCAG
GGCTGCCAGGCCTTCCTGAGGCACAAGGTGGCGCTCATCTCGCCCACTGTGCTTAAGGAGAATGGCATCC
CCTTTGGTCGCATCACCCAGGAGGCTGGGGAGTTCATGGTCACCTTTCCCTATGGCTACCACGCGGGCTT
CAACCATGGCTTCAACTGCGCAGAGGCCATCAATTTTGCCACCCCAAGGTGGATTGACTATGGCAAGGTG
GCATCTCAGTGCAGCTGTGGGGAGGCCAGGGTGAGCTTCTCCATGGACGCCTTTGTGAGGATCTTGCAGC
CTGAGCGATATGAACTGTGGAAACGTGGCCAAGATCAGGCAGTTGTGGA
