>Addgene plasmid #61554 | pcDNA-flag-mKdm4d(H189A)-polyA | addgene partial sequence | sequence record 105821 | AmpSeq-F 5'-ctcatgagcggatacatatttgaa-3'
AAATAAACAAATAGGGGTTCCGCGCACATTTCCCCGAAAAGTGCCACCTGACGTCGACGGATCGGGAGAT
CTCCCGATCCCCTATGGTGCACTCTCAGTACAATCTGCTCTGATGCCGCATAGTTAAGCCAGTATCTGCT
CCCTGCTTGTGTGTTGGAGGTCGCTGAGTAGTGCGCGAGCAAAATTTAAGCTACAACAAGGCAAGGCTTG
ACCGACAATTGCATGAAGAATCTGCTTAGGGTTAGGCGTTTTGCGCTGCTTCGCGATGTACGGGCCAGAT
ATACGCGTTGACATTGATTATTGACTAGTTATTAATAGTAATCAATTACGGGGTCATTAGTTCATAGCCC
ATATATGGAGTTCCGCGTTACATAACTTACGGTAAATGGCCCGCCTGGCTGACCGCCCAACGACCCCCGC
CCATTGACGTCAATAATGACGTATGTTCCCATAGTAACGCCAATAGGGACTTTCCATTGACGTCAATGGG
TGGAGTATTTACGGTAAACTGCCCACTTGGCAGTACATCAAGTGTATCATATGCCAAGTACGCCCCCTAT
TGACGTCAATGACGGTAAATGGCCCGCCTGGCATTATGCCCAGTACATGACCTTATGGGACTTTCCTACT
TGGCAGTACATCTACGTATTAGTCATCGCTATTACCATGGTGATGCGGTTTTGGCAGTACATCAATGGGC
GTGGATAGCGGTTTGACTCACGGGGATTTCCAAGTCTCCACCCCATTGACGTCAATGGGAGTTTGTTTTG
GCACCAAAATCAACGGGACTTTCCAAAATGTCGTAACAACTCCGCCCCATTGACGCAAATGGGCGGTAGG
CGTGTACGGTGGGAGGTCTATATAAGCAGAGCTCTCTGGCTAACTAGAGAACCCACTGCTTACTGGCTTA
TCGAAATTAATACGACTCACTATAGGGAGACCCAAGCTGGCTAGTTAAGCTTATGGACTACAA
